>Addgene plasmid #137912 | pVAX1-BMP2/7 - | depositor full sequence | sequence record 266307 | Full Sequence
TGGTCATGTCGATGTACGGGCCAGATATACGCGTTGACATTGATTATTGACTAGTTATTAATAGTAATCA
ATTACGGGGTCATTAGTTCATAGCCCATATATGGAGTTCCGCGTTACATAACTTACGGTAAATGGCCCGC
CTGGCTGACCGCCCAACGACCCCCGCCCATTGACGTCAATAATGACGTATGTTCCCATAGTAACGCCAAT
AGGGACTTTCCATTGACGTCAATGGGTGGAGTATTTACGGTAAACTGCCCACTTGGCAGTACATCAAGTG
TATCATATGCCAAGTACGCCCCCTATTGACGTCAATGACGGTAAATGGCCCGCCTGGCATTATGCCCAGT
ACATGACCTTATGGGACTTTCCTACTTGGCAGTACATCTACGTATTAGTCATCGCTATTACCATGGTGAT
GCGGTTTTGGCAGTACATCAATGGGCGTGGATAGCGGTTTGACTCACGGGGATTTCCAAGTCTCCACCCC
ATTGACGTCAATGGGAGTTTGTTTTGGCACCAAAATCAACGGGACTTTCCAAAATGTCGTAACAACTCCG
CCCCATTGACGCAAATGGGCGGTAGGCGTGTACGGTGGGAGGTCTATATAAGCAGAGCTCTCTGGCTAAC
TAGAGAACCCACTGCTTACTGGCTTATCGAAATTAATACGACTCACTATAGGGAGACCCAAGCTGGCTAG
CGTTTAAACTTAAGCTTGGTACCGAGCTCGGATCCACTAGTCCAGTGTGGTGGAATTCGGCTTGCCACCA
TGGTGGCCGGGACCCGCTGTCTTCTAGCGTTGCTGCTTCCCCAGGTCCTCCTGGGCGGCGCGGCTGGCCT
CGTTCCGGAGCTGGGCCGCAGGAAGTTCGCGGCGGCGTCGTCGGGCCGCCCCTCATCCCAGCCCTCTGAC
GAGGTCCTGAGCGAGTTCGAGCTGCGGCTGCTCAGCATGTTCGGCCTGAAACAGAGACCCACCCCCAGCA
GGGACGCCGTGGTGCCCCCCTACATGCTAGACCTGTATCGCAGGCACTCAGGTCAGCCGGGCTCACCCGC
CCCAGACCACCGGTTGGAGAGGGCAGCCAGCCGAGCCAACACTGTGCGCAGCTTCCACCATGAAGAATCT
TTGGAAGAACTACCAGAAACGAGTGGGAAAACAACCCGGAGATTCTTCTTTAATTTAAGTTCTATCCCCA
CGGAGGAGTTTATCACCTCAGCAGAGCTTCAGGTTTTCCGAGAACAGATGCAAGATGCTTTAGGAAACAA
TAGCAGTTTCCATCACCGAATTAATATTTATGAAATCATAAAACCTGCAACAGCCAACTCGAAATTCCCC
GTGACCAGACTTTTGGACACCAGGTTGGTGAATCAGAATGCAAGCAGGTGGGAAAGTCTTGATGTCACCC
CCGCTGTGATGCGGTGGACTGCACAGGGACACGCCAACCATGGATTCGTGGTGGAAGTGGCCCACTTGGA
GGAGAAACAAGGTGTCTCCAAGAGACATGTTAGGATAAGCAGGTCTTTGCACCAAGATGAACACAGCTGG
TCACAGATAAGGCCATTGCTAGTAACTTTTGGCCATGATGGAAAAGGGCATCCTCTCCACAAAAGAGAAA
AACGTCAAGCCAAACACAAACAGCGGAAACGCCTTAAGTCCAGCTGTAAGAGACACCCTTTGTACGTGGA
CTTCAGTGACGTGGGGTGGAATGACTGGATTGTGGCTCCCCCGGGGTATCACGCCTTTTACTGCCACGGA
GAATGCCCTTTTCCTCTGGCTGATCATCTGAACTCCACTAATCATGCCATTGTTCAGACGTTGGTCAACT
CTGTTAACTCTAAGATTCCTAAGGCATGCTGTGTCCCGACAGAACTCAGTGCTATCTCGATGCTGTACCT
TGACGAGAATGAAAAGGTTGTATTAAAGAACTATCAGGACATGGTTGTGGAGGGTTGTGGGTGTCGCTAG
AAGCCGAATTCTGCAGATATCCAGCACAGTGGCGGCCGCTCGAGTCTAGAGGGCCCGTTTAAACCCGCTG
ATCAGCCTCGACTGTGCCTTCTAGTTGCCAGCCATCTGTTGTTTGCCCCTCCCCCGTGCCTTCCTTGACC
CTGGAAGGTGCCACTCCCACTGTCCTTTCCTAATAAAATGAGGAAATTGCATCGCATTGTCTGAGTAGGT
GTCATTCTATTCTGGGGGGTGGGGTGGGGCAGGACAGCAAGGGGGAGGATTGGGAAGACAATAGCAGGCA
TGCTGGGGATGCGGTGGGCTCTATGGCTTCTACTGGGCGGTTTTATGGACAGCAAGCGAACCGGAATTGC
CAGCTGGGGCGCCCTCTGGTAAGGTTGGGAAGCCCTGCAAAGTAAACTGGATGGCTTTCTTGCCGCCAAG
GATCTGATGGCGCAGGGGATCAAGCTCTGATCAAGAGACAGGATGAGGATCGTTTCGCATGATTGAACAA
GATGGATTGCACGCAGGTTCTCCGGCCGCTTGGGTGGAGAGGCTATTCGGCTATGACTGGGCACAACAGA
CAATCGGCTGCTCTGATGCCGCCGTGTTCCGGCTGTCAGCGCAGGGGCGCCCGGTTCTTTTTGTCAAGAC
CGACCTGTCCGGTGCCCTGAATGAACTGCAAGACGAGGCAGCGCGGCTATCGTGGCTGGCCACGACGGGC
GTTCCTTGCGCAGCTGTGCTCGACGTTGTCACTGAAGCGGGAAGGGACTGGCTGCTATTGGGCGAAGTGC
CGGGGCAGGATCTCCTGTCATCTCACCTTGCTCCTGCCGAGAAAGTATCCATCATGGCTGATGCAATGCG
GCGGCTGCATACGCTTGATCCGGCTACCTGCCCATTCGACCACCAAGCGAAACATCGCATCGAGCGAGCA
CGTACTCGGATGGAAGCCGGTCTTGTCGATCAGGATGATCTGGACGAAGAGCATCAGGGGCTCGCGCCAG
CCGAACTGTTCGCCAGGCTCAAGGCGAGCATGCCCGACGGCGAGGATCTCGTCGTGACCCATGGCGATGC
CTGCTTGCCGAATATCATGGTGGAAAATGGCCGCTTTTCTGGATTCATCGACTGTGGCCGGCTGGGTGTG
GCGGACCGCTATCAGGACATAGCGTTGGCTACCCGTGATATTGCTGAAGAGCTTGGCGGCGAATGGGCTG
ACCGCTTCCTCGTGCTTTACGGTATCGCCGCTCCCGATTCGCAGCGCATCGCCTTCTATCGCCTTCTTGA
CGAGTTCTTCTGAATTATTAACGCTTACAATTTCCTGATGCGGTATTTTCTCCTTACGCATCTGTGCGGT
ATTTCACACCGCATCAGGTGGCACTTTTCGGGGAAATGTGCGCGGAACCCCTATTTGTTTATTTTTCTAA
ATACATTCAAATATGTATCCGCTCATGTGTTCGCTTGCTGTCCATAAAACCGCCCAGTAGAAGCCATAGA
GCCCACCGCATCCCCAGCATGCCTGCTATTGTCTTCCCAATCCTCCCCCTTGCTGTCCTGCCCCACCCCA
CCCCCCAGAATAGAATGACACCTACTCAGACAATGCGATGCAATTTCCTCATTTTATTAGGAAAGGACAG
TGGGAGTGGCACCTTCCAGGGTCAAGGAAGGCACGGGGGAGGGGCAAACAACAGATGGCTGGCAACTAGA
AGGCACAGTCGAGGCTGATCAGCGGGTTTAAACGGGCCCTCTAGACTCGAGCGGCCGCTGCTGCTCATGT
TTCCTAATACTCTCACACCTTTAAAGTTGGGGATAGGGAGGGGAAGGTCTCACAAAAGGCAGTTGGTCTG
CTGGTTCCTGGCCAAGGCGAGCAATGGAGGATCCAGAAAAACTTGGCCCCAAAGGGTCTGAATTCTCGGA
GGAGCTAGTGGCAGCCACAGGCCCGGACCACCATGTTTCTGTATTTCTTCAGGATGACGTTGGAGCTGTC
ATCGAAGTAGAGGACGGAGATGGCATTGAGCTGCGTGGGCGCACAGCAGGGCTTGGGCACCGTTTCCGGG
TTGATGAAGTGGACCAGCGTCTGCACGATGGCGTGGTTGGTGGCGTTCATGTAGGAGTTCAGAGGGAAGG
CACACTCCCCCTCACAGTAGTAGGCGGCGTAGCCTTCAGGCGCGATGATCCAGTCCTGCCAGCCCAGGTC
TCGGAAGCTGACATACAGCTCGTGCTTCTTACAGGCCTGCCTCTGGTCGCTGCTGCTGTTCTCTGCCACG
TTGGCCATCCGCAGGGCTTCCTGGTTCTTGGGCGTCTTGGAGCGGTTCTGGCTGCGCTGTTTGCTCCCCG
TGGACCGGATGCTGCGGAAGTGGACCTCCGTGGCCTTGAAGAAAGCCACCATGAAGGGCTGCTTGTTCTG
GGGCCCGTGCCGCCCAATCAGGCCCGCCAACTTGGGGTTGATGCTCTGCCCATCCAGCGTCTCCACCGAG
AGCTGCAGGCCCAGGTTGTGCCGCGGATTGACCACCCAGTGGTTGCTGGTGGCTGTGATGTCAAACACCA
GCCAGCCCTCCTCCGAGGCCCAGAGGGTACGGCTGTCGAGCAGGAAGAGATCCGATTCCCTGCCCAAGTG
CTCCTGGAGCACCTGATAAACGCTGATCCGGAACGTCTCATTGTCGAAGCGTTCCCGGATGTAGTCCTTG
TAGATCCGGAATTCGGCTGCCGTGACAGCTTCCCCTTCTGGGATCTTGGAAAGATCAAACCGGAACTCTC
GATGGTGGTAGCGTGGGTGGAAGAATTCCTTGTCATGTTCCACGAGGTTGACGAAGCTCATGACCATGTC
GGCGTCGGTGAGGAAATGGCTATCTTGCAGGCTGGCCAGAGGGGGGCCCTGGGTACTGAAGACGGCCTTG
TAGGGGTAGGAGAAGCCCTGGCCGCCGGGCCCGCCGCCCTCCTCCACCGCCATGGCGTTGTACAGGTCCA
GCATGAACATGGGTGCCGAGTTGTGCTTGCCCTGGAGGTGCGGGCGCGGGCGGTGGGGCAAGCCCAAAAT
GGAGAGGATCTCGCGCTGCATCTCCCGCCGCTCCTGGCTGCGGAGGCGCCGGTGGATGAAGCTCGAGTGC
ACCTCGTTGTCCAGGCTGAAGTCGGCCAGGGCGGAGCGCAGCAGGAACAGGGGTGCCCAGAGCGCCACGA
AGCTGTGCGGCGCCGCAGCTCGCAGTGAGCGCACGTGCATCGCGGTGGCAAGCTTAAGTTTAAACGCTAG
CCAGCTTGGGTCTCCCTATAGTGAGTCGTATTAATTTCGATAAGCCAGTAAGCAGTGGGTTCTCTAGTTA
GCCAGAGAGCTCTGCTTATATAGACCTCCCACCGTACACGCCTACCGCCCATTTGCGTCAATGGGGCGGA
GTTGTTACGACATTTTGGAAAGTCCCGTTGATTTTGGTGCCAAAACAAACTCCCATTGACGTCAATGGGG
TGGAGACTTGGAAATCCCCGTGAGTCAAACCGCTATCCACGCCCATTGATGTACTGCCAAAACCGCATCA
CCATGGTAATAGCGATGACTAATACGTAGATGTACTGCCAAGTAGGAAAGTCCCATAAGGTCATGTACTG
GGCATAATGCCAGGCGGGCCATTTACCGTCATTGACGTCAATAGGGGGCGTACTTGGCATATGATACACT
TGATGTACTGCCAAGTGGGCAGTTTACCGTAAATACTCCACCCATTGACGTCAATGGAAAGTCCCTATTG
GCGTTACTATGGGAACATACGTCATTATTGACGTCAATGGGCGGGGGTCGTTGGGCGGTCAGCCAGGCGG
GCCATTTACCGTAAGTTATGTAACGCGGAACTCCATATATGGGCTATGAACTAATGACCCCGTAATTGAT
TACTATTAATAACTAGTCAATAATCAATGTCAACGCGTATATCTGGCCCGTACATCGCGAAGCAGCAAGA
ACATGTGAGCAAAAGGCCAGCAAAAGGCCAGGAACCGTAAAAAGGCCGCGTTGCTGGCGTTTTTCCATAG
GCTCCGCCCCCCTGACGAGCATCACAAAAATCGACGCTCAAGTCAGAGGTGGCGAAACCCGACAGGACTA
TAAAGATACCAGGCGTTTCCCCCTGGAAGCTCCCTCGTGCGCTCTCCTGTTCCGACCCTGCCGCTTACCG
GATACCTGTCCGCCTTTCTCCCTTCGGGAAGCGTGGCGCTTTCTCATAGCTCACGCTGTAGGTATCTCAG
TTCGGTGTAGGTCGTTCGCTCCAAGCTGGGCTGTGTGCACGAACCCCCCGTTCAGCCCGACCGCTGCGCC
TTATCCGGTAACTATCGTCTTGAGTCCAACCCGGTAAGACACGACTTATCGCCACTGGCAGCAGCCACTG
GTAACAGGATTAGCAGAGCGAGGTATGTAGGCGGTGCTACAGAGTTCTTGAAGTGGTGGCCTAACTACGG
CTACACTAGAAGAACAGTATTTGGTATCTGCGCTCTGCTGAAGCCAGTTACCTTCGGAAAAAGAGTTGGT
AGCTCTTGATCCGGCAAACAAACCACCGCTGGTAGCGGTGGTTTTTTTGTTTGCAAGCAGCAGATTACGC
GCAGAAAAAAAGGATCTCAAGAAGATCCTTTGATCTTTTCTACGGGGTCTGACGCTCAGTGGAACGAAAA
CTCACGTTAAGGGATTTTGGTCATGTCGATGTACGGGCCAGATATACGCGTTGACATTGATTATTGACT
Features (pLannotate 1.2.2; 17 found; start..end, strand, type, name):
     36..415     +  enhancer       CMV enhancer: human cytomegalovirus immediate early enhancer
    416..619     +  promoter       CMV promoter: human cytomegalovirus (CMV) immediate early promoter
    615..648     +  LTR            5' LTR (truncated) (fragment): truncated 5' long terminal repeat (LTR) from HIV-1
    664..682     +  promoter       T7 promoter: promoter for bacteriophage T7 RNA polymerase
    770..1957    +  CDS            BMP2: BMP2_HUMAN - Also known as BMP2A. Experimental evidence at protein level: Swiss-Prot protein existence level 1. Growth factor of the TGF-beta superfamily that plays essential roles in many developmental processes, including cardiogenesis, neurogenesis, and osteogenesis (PubMed:18436533, PubMed:31019025, PubMed:24362451). Induces cartilage and bone formation (PubMed:3201241). Initiates the canonical BMP signaling cascade by associating with type I receptor BMPR1A and type II receptor BMPR2 (PubMed:15064755, PubMed:17295905, PubMed:18436533). Once all three components are bound together in a com
   2042..2266    +  polyA_signal   bGH poly(A) signal: bovine growth hormone polyadenylation signal
   2439..3233    +  CDS            NeoR/KanR: aminoglycoside phosphotransferase from Tn5; aph(3')-II (or nptII); confers resistance to neomycin, kanamycin, and G418 (Geneticin®)
   3254..3304    -  misc_feature   bom (fragment): basis of mobility region from pBR322
   3331..3387    +  promoter       AmpR promoter (fragment): bla
   3424..3648    -  polyA_signal   bGH poly(A) signal: bovine growth hormone polyadenylation signal
   3858..5150    -  CDS            BMP7: BMP7_HUMAN - Also known as OP1. Experimental evidence at protein level: Swiss-Prot protein existence level 1. Growth factor of the TGF-beta superfamily that plays important role in various biological processes, including embryogenesis, hematopoiesis, neurogenesis and skeletal morphogenesis (PubMed:31208997). Initiates the canonical BMP signaling cascade by associating with type I receptor ACVR1 and type II receptor ACVR2A (PubMed:9748228, PubMed:12667445). Once all three components are bound together in a complex at the cell surface, ACVR2A phosphorylates and activates ACVR1. In turn, ACVR1 pr
   5195..5213    -  promoter       T7 promoter: promoter for bacteriophage T7 RNA polymerase
   5229..5262    -  LTR            5' LTR (truncated) (fragment): truncated 5' long terminal repeat (LTR) from HIV-1
   5258..5461    -  promoter       CMV promoter: human cytomegalovirus (CMV) immediate early promoter
   5462..5841    -  enhancer       CMV enhancer: human cytomegalovirus immediate early enhancer
   5942..6530    -  rep_origin     ori: high-copy-number ColE1/pMB1/pBR322/pUC origin of replication
   6633..6649    +  enhancer       CMV enhancer (fragment): human cytomegalovirus immediate early enhancer
