>Addgene plasmid #137912 | pVAX1-BMP2/7 - | addgene full sequence | sequence record 272349 | Addgene NGS Result
GCGTCAATGGGGCGGAGTTGTTACGACATTTTGGAAAGTCCCGTTGATTTTGGTGCCAAAACAAACTCCC
ATTGACGTCAATGGGGTGGAGACTTGGAAATCCCCGTGAGTCAAACCGCTATCCACGCCCATTGATGTAC
TGCCAAAACCGCATCACCATGGTAATAGCGATGACTAATACGTAGATGTACTGCCAAGTAGGAAAGTCCC
ATAAGGTCATGTACTGGGCATAATGCCAGGCGGGCCATTTACCGTCATTGACGTCAATAGGGGGCGTACT
TGGCATATGATACACTTGATGTACTGCCAAGTGGGCAGTTTACCGTAAATACTCCACCCATTGACGTCAA
TGGAAAGTCCCTATTGGCGTTACTATGGGAACATACGTCATTATTGACGTCAATGGGCGGGGGTCGTTGG
GCGGTCAGCCAGGCGGGCCATTTACCGTAAGTTATGTAACGCGGAACTCCATATATGGGCTATGAACTAA
TGACCCCGTAATTGATTACTATTAATAACTAGTCAATAATCAATGTCAACGCGTATATCTGGCCCGTACA
TCGACATGACCAAAATCCCTTAACGTGAGTTTTCGTTCCACTGAGCGTCAGACCCCGTAGAAAAGATCAA
AGGATCTTCTTGAGATCCTTTTTTTCTGCGCGTAATCTGCTGCTTGCAAACAAAAAAACCACCGCTACCA
GCGGTGGTTTGTTTGCCGGATCAAGAGCTACCAACTCTTTTTCCGAAGGTAACTGGCTTCAGCAGAGCGC
AGATACCAAATACTGTTCTTCTAGTGTAGCCGTAGTTAGGCCACCACTTCAAGAACTCTGTAGCACCGCC
TACATACCTCGCTCTGCTAATCCTGTTACCAGTGGCTGCTGCCAGTGGCGATAAGTCGTGTCTTACCGGG
TTGGACTCAAGACGATAGTTACCGGATAAGGCGCAGCGGTCGGGCTGAACGGGGGGTTCGTGCACACAGC
CCAGCTTGGAGCGAACGACCTACACCGAACTGAGATACCTACAGCGTGAGCTATGAGAAAGCGCCACGCT
TCCCGAAGGGAGAAAGGCGGACAGGTATCCGGTAAGCGGCAGGGTCGGAACAGGAGAGCGCACGAGGGAG
CTTCCAGGGGGAAACGCCTGGTATCTTTATAGTCCTGTCGGGTTTCGCCACCTCTGACTTGAGCGTCGAT
TTTTGTGATGCTCGTCAGGGGGGCGGAGCCTATGGAAAAACGCCAGCAACGCGGCCTTTTTACGGTTCCT
GGCCTTTTGCTGGCCTTTTGCTCACATGTTCTTGCTGCTTCGCGATGTACGGGCCAGATATACGCGTTGA
CATTGATTATTGACTAGTTATTAATAGTAATCAATTACGGGGTCATTAGTTCATAGCCCATATATGGAGT
TCCGCGTTACATAACTTACGGTAAATGGCCCGCCTGGCTGACCGCCCAACGACCCCCGCCCATTGACGTC
AATAATGACGTATGTTCCCATAGTAACGCCAATAGGGACTTTCCATTGACGTCAATGGGTGGAGTATTTA
CGGTAAACTGCCCACTTGGCAGTACATCAAGTGTATCATATGCCAAGTACGCCCCCTATTGACGTCAATG
ACGGTAAATGGCCCGCCTGGCATTATGCCCAGTACATGACCTTATGGGACTTTCCTACTTGGCAGTACAT
CTACGTATTAGTCATCGCTATTACCATGGTGATGCGGTTTTGGCAGTACATCAATGGGCGTGGATAGCGG
TTTGACTCACGGGGATTTCCAAGTCTCCACCCCATTGACGTCAATGGGAGTTTGTTTTGGCACCAAAATC
AACGGGACTTTCCAAAATGTCGTAACAACTCCGCCCCATTGACGCAAATGGGCGGTAGGCGTGTACGGTG
GGAGGTCTATATAAGCAGAGCTCTCTGGCTAACTAGAGAACCCACTGCTTACTGGCTTATCGAAATTAAT
ACGACTCACTATAGGGAGACCCAAGCTGGCTAGCGTTTAAACTTAAGCTTGGTACCGAGCTCGGATCCAC
TAGTCCAGTGTGGTGGAATTCGGCTTGCCACCATGGTGGCCGGGACCCGCTGTCTTCTAGCGTTGCTGCT
TCCCCAGGTCCTCCTGGGCGGCGCGGCTGGCCTCGTTCCGGAGCTGGGCCGCAGGAAGTTCGCGGCGGCG
TCGTCGGGCCGCCCCTCATCCCAGCCCTCTGACGAGGTCCTGAGCGAGTTCGAGCTGCGGCTGCTCAGCA
TGTTCGGCCTGAAACAGAGACCCACCCCCAGCAGGGACGCCGTGGTGCCCCCCTACATGCTAGACCTGTA
TCGCAGGCACTCAGGTCAGCCGGGCTCACCCGCCCCAGACCACCGGTTGGAGAGGGCAGCCAGCCGAGCC
AACACTGTGCGCAGCTTCCACCATGAAGAATCTTTGGAAGAACTACCAGAAACGAGTGGGAAAACAACCC
GGAGATTCTTCTTTAATTTAAGTTCTATCCCCACGGAGGAGTTTATCACCTCAGCAGAGCTTCAGGTTTT
CCGAGAACAGATGCAAGATGCTTTAGGAAACAATAGCAGTTTCCATCACCGAATTAATATTTATGAAATC
ATAAAACCTGCAACAGCCAACTCGAAATTCCCCGTGACCAGACTTTTGGACACCAGGTTGGTGAATCAGA
ATGCAAGCAGGTGGGAAAGTCTTGATGTCACCCCCGCTGTGATGCGGTGGACTGCACAGGGACACGCCAA
CCATGGATTCGTGGTGGAAGTGGCCCACTTGGAGGAGAAACAAGGTGTCTCCAAGAGACATGTTAGGATA
AGCAGGTCTTTGCACCAAGATGAACACAGCTGGTCACAGATAAGGCCATTGCTAGTAACTTTTGGCCATG
ATGGAAAAGGGCATCCTCTCCACAAAAGAGAAAAACGTCAAGCCAAACACAAACAGCGGAAACGCCTTAA
GTCCAGCTGTAAGAGACACCCTTTGTACGTGGACTTCAGTGACGTGGGGTGGAATGACTGGATTGTGGCT
CCCCCGGGGTATCACGCCTTTTACTGCCACGGAGAATGCCCTTTTCCTCTGGCTGATCATCTGAACTCCA
CTAATCATGCCATTGTTCAGACGTTGGTCAACTCTGTTAACTCTAAGATTCCTAAGGCATGCTGTGTCCC
GACAGAACTCAGTGCTATCTCGATGCTGTACCTTGACGAGAATGAAAAGGTTGTATTAAAGAACTATCAG
GACATGGTTGTGGAGGGTTGTGGGTGTCGCTAGAAGCCGAATTCTGCAGATATCCAGCACAGTGGCGGCC
GCTCGAGTCTAGAGGGCCCGTTTAAACCCGCTGATCAGCCTCGACTGTGCCTTCTAGTTGCCAGCCATCT
GTTGTTTGCCCCTCCCCCGTGCCTTCCTTGACCCTGGAAGGTGCCACTCCCACTGTCCTTTCCTAATAAA
ATGAGGAAATTGCATCGCATTGTCTGAGTAGGTGTCATTCTATTCTGGGGGGTGGGGTGGGGCAGGACAG
CAAGGGGGAGGATTGGGAAGACAATAGCAGGCATGCTGGGGATGCGGTGGGCTCTATGGCTTCTACTGGG
CGGTTTTATGGACAGCAAGCGAACCGGAATTGCCAGCTGGGGCGCCCTCTGGTAAGGTTGGGAAGCCCTG
CAAAGTAAACTGGATGGCTTTCTTGCCGCCAAGGATCTGATGGCGCAGGGGATCAAGCTCTGATCAAGAG
ACAGGATGAGGATCGTTTCGCATGATTGAACAAGATGGATTGCACGCAGGTTCTCCGGCCGCTTGGGTGG
AGAGGCTATTCGGCTATGACTGGGCACAACAGACAATCGGCTGCTCTGATGCCGCCGTGTTCCGGCTGTC
AGCGCAGGGGCGCCCGGTTCTTTTTGTCAAGACCGACCTGTCCGGTGCCCTGAATGAACTGCAAGACGAG
GCAGCGCGGCTATCGTGGCTGGCCACGACGGGCGTTCCTTGCGCAGCTGTGCTCGACGTTGTCACTGAAG
CGGGAAGGGACTGGCTGCTATTGGGCGAAGTGCCGGGGCAGGATCTCCTGTCATCTCACCTTGCTCCTGC
CGAGAAAGTATCCATCATGGCTGATGCAATGCGGCGGCTGCATACGCTTGATCCGGCTACCTGCCCATTC
GACCACCAAGCGAAACATCGCATCGAGCGAGCACGTACTCGGATGGAAGCCGGTCTTGTCGATCAGGATG
ATCTGGACGAAGAGCATCAGGGGCTCGCGCCAGCCGAACTGTTCGCCAGGCTCAAGGCGAGCATGCCCGA
CGGCGAGGATCTCGTCGTGACCCATGGCGATGCCTGCTTGCCGAATATCATGGTGGAAAATGGCCGCTTT
TCTGGATTCATCGACTGTGGCCGGCTGGGTGTGGCGGACCGCTATCAGGACATAGCGTTGGCTACCCGTG
ATATTGCTGAAGAGCTTGGCGGCGAATGGGCTGACCGCTTCCTCGTGCTTTACGGTATCGCCGCTCCCGA
TTCGCAGCGCATCGCCTTCTATCGCCTTCTTGACGAGTTCTTCTGAATTATTAACGCTTACAATTTCCTG
ATGCGGTATTTTCTCCTTACGCATCTGTGCGGTATTTCACACCGCATCAGGTGGCACTTTTCGGGGAAAT
GTGCGCGGAACCCCTATTTGTTTATTTTTCTAAATACATTCAAATATGTATCCGCTCATGTGTTCGCTTG
CTGTCCATAAAACCGCCCAGTAGAAGCCATAGAGCCCACCGCATCCCCAGCATGCCTGCTATTGTCTTCC
CAATCCTCCCCCTTGCTGTCCTGCCCCACCCCACCCCCCAGAATAGAATGACACCTACTCAGACAATGCG
ATGCAATTTCCTCATTTTATTAGGAAAGGACAGTGGGAGTGGCACCTTCCAGGGTCAAGGAAGGCACGGG
GGAGGGGCAAACAACAGATGGCTGGCAACTAGAAGGCACAGTCGAGGCTGATCAGCGGGTTTAAACGGGC
CCTCTAGACTCGAGCGGCCGCTGCTGCTCATGTTTCCTAATACTCTCACACCTTTAAAGTTGGGGATAGG
GAGGGGAAGGTCTCACAAAAGGCAGTTGGTCTGCTGGTTCCTGGCCAAGGCGAGCAATGGAGGATCCAGA
AAAACTTGGCCCCAAAGGGTCTGAATTCTCGGAGGAGCTAGTGGCAGCCACAGGCCCGGACCACCATGTT
TCTGTATTTCTTCAGGATGACGTTGGAGCTGTCATCGAAGTAGAGGACGGAGATGGCATTGAGCTGCGTG
GGCGCACAGCAGGGCTTGGGCACCGTTTCCGGGTTGATGAAGTGGACCAGCGTCTGCACGATGGCGTGGT
TGGTGGCGTTCATGTAGGAGTTCAGAGGGAAGGCACACTCCCCCTCACAGTAGTAGGCGGCGTAGCCTTC
AGGCGCGATGATCCAGTCCTGCCAGCCCAGGTCTCGGAAGCTGACATACAGCTCGTGCTTCTTACAGGCC
TGCCTCTGGTCGCTGCTGCTGTTCTCTGCCACGTTGGCCATCCGCAGGGCTTCCTGGTTCTTGGGCGTCT
TGGAGCGGTTCTGGCTGCGCTGTTTGCTCCCCGTGGACCGGATGCTGCGGAAGTGGACCTCCGTGGCCTT
GAAGAAAGCCACCATGAAGGGCTGCTTGTTCTGGGGCCCGTGCCGCCCAATCAGGCCCGCCAACTTGGGG
TTGATGCTCTGCCCATCCAGCGTCTCCACCGAGAGCTGCAGGCCCAGGTTGTGCCGCGGATTGACCACCC
AGTGGTTGCTGGTGGCTGTGATGTCAAACACCAGCCAGCCCTCCTCCGAGGCCCAGAGGGTACGGCTGTC
GAGCAGGAAGAGATCCGATTCCCTGCCCAAGTGCTCCTGGAGCACCTGATAAACGCTGATCCGGAACGTC
TCATTGTCGAAGCGTTCCCGGATGTAGTCCTTGTAGATCCGGAATTCGGCTGCCGTGACAGCTTCCCCTT
CTGGGATCTTGGAAAGATCAAACCGGAACTCTCGATGGTGGTAGCGTGGGTGGAAGAATTCCTTGTCATG
TTCCACGAGGTTGACGAAGCTCATGACCATGTCGGCGTCGGTGAGGAAATGGCTATCTTGCAGGCTGGCC
AGAGGGGGGCCCTGGGTACTGAAGACGGCCTTGTAGGGGTAGGAGAAGCCCTGGCCGCCGGGCCCGCCGC
CCTCCTCCACCGCCATGGCGTTGTACAGGTCCAGCATGAACATGGGTGCCGAGTTGTGCTTGCCCTGGAG
GTGCGGGCGCGGGCGGTGGGGCAAGCCCAAAATGGAGAGGATCTCGCGCTGCATCTCCCGCCGCTCCTGG
CTGCGGAGGCGCCGGTGGATGAAGCTCGAGTGCACCTCGTTGTCCAGGCTGAAGTCGGCCAGGGCGGAGC
GCAGCAGGAACAGGGGTGCCCAGAGCGCCACGAAGCTGTGCGGCGCCGCAGCTCGCAGTGAGCGCACGTG
CATCGCGGTGGCAAGCTTAAGTTTAAACGCTAGCCAGCTTGGGTCTCCCTATAGTGAGTCGTATTAATTT
CGATAAGCCAGTAAGCAGTGGGTTCTCTAGTTAGCCAGAGAGCTCTGCTTATATAGACCTCCCACCGTAC
ACGCCTACCGCCCATTT
Features (pLannotate 1.2.2; 16 found; start..end, strand, type, name):
    158..537     -  enhancer       CMV enhancer: human cytomegalovirus immediate early enhancer
    640..1228    +  rep_origin     ori: high-copy-number ColE1/pMB1/pBR322/pUC origin of replication
   1329..1708    +  enhancer       CMV enhancer: human cytomegalovirus immediate early enhancer
   1709..1912    +  promoter       CMV promoter: human cytomegalovirus (CMV) immediate early promoter
   1908..1941    +  LTR            5' LTR (truncated) (fragment): truncated 5' long terminal repeat (LTR) from HIV-1
   1957..1975    +  promoter       T7 promoter: promoter for bacteriophage T7 RNA polymerase
   2063..3250    +  CDS            BMP2: BMP2_HUMAN - Also known as BMP2A. Experimental evidence at protein level: Swiss-Prot protein existence level 1. Growth factor of the TGF-beta superfamily that plays essential roles in many developmental processes, including cardiogenesis, neurogenesis, and osteogenesis (PubMed:18436533, PubMed:31019025, PubMed:24362451). Induces cartilage and bone formation (PubMed:3201241). Initiates the canonical BMP signaling cascade by associating with type I receptor BMPR1A and type II receptor BMPR2 (PubMed:15064755, PubMed:17295905, PubMed:18436533). Once all three components are bound together in a com
   3335..3559    +  polyA_signal   bGH poly(A) signal: bovine growth hormone polyadenylation signal
   3732..4526    +  CDS            NeoR/KanR: aminoglycoside phosphotransferase from Tn5; aph(3')-II (or nptII); confers resistance to neomycin, kanamycin, and G418 (Geneticin®)
   4547..4597    -  misc_feature   bom (fragment): basis of mobility region from pBR322
   4624..4680    +  promoter       AmpR promoter (fragment): bla
   4717..4941    -  polyA_signal   bGH poly(A) signal: bovine growth hormone polyadenylation signal
   5151..6443    -  CDS            BMP7: BMP7_HUMAN - Also known as OP1. Experimental evidence at protein level: Swiss-Prot protein existence level 1. Growth factor of the TGF-beta superfamily that plays important role in various biological processes, including embryogenesis, hematopoiesis, neurogenesis and skeletal morphogenesis (PubMed:31208997). Initiates the canonical BMP signaling cascade by associating with type I receptor ACVR1 and type II receptor ACVR2A (PubMed:9748228, PubMed:12667445). Once all three components are bound together in a complex at the cell surface, ACVR2A phosphorylates and activates ACVR1. In turn, ACVR1 pr
   6488..6506    -  promoter       T7 promoter: promoter for bacteriophage T7 RNA polymerase
   6522..6555    -  LTR            5' LTR (truncated) (fragment): truncated 5' long terminal repeat (LTR) from HIV-1
   6551..157     -  promoter       CMV promoter (across the origin): human cytomegalovirus (CMV) immediate early promoter
