[The description below was written by a language model from this plasmid's Addgene catalogue record and pLannotate feature annotations shown in this document.]
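Description:
pVAX1-BMP2/7 - is a non-viral mammalian expression plasmid built on the Invitrogen pVAX1 backbone that constitutively co-expresses human bone morphogenetic proteins 2 and 7 from a single molecule. It is propagated in E. coli through a high-copy ColE1/pUC-type origin and selected with kanamycin via the Tn5 aminoglycoside phosphotransferase (NeoR/KanR) gene. The only trace of an ampicillin cassette is a short bla promoter fragment.

The payload consists of two complete, independent transcriptional units. Each comprises a CMV immediate-early enhancer and promoter, a T7 promoter, the cDNA, and a bovine growth hormone polyadenylation signal. The BMP2 unit lies on the forward strand and the BMP7 unit on the reverse strand. Their promoters sit back to back on either side of the bacterial origin and drive transcription outward in a divergent arrangement, with the two poly(A) signals converging on the kanamycin marker region. The short "HIV-1 LTR" fragments annotated just downstream of each CMV promoter are most likely similarity hits rather than functional viral elements. No epitope tags or reporters are annotated.

The duplicated CMV and bGH sequences form large inverted repeats, which is consistent with the recorded use of a recombination-deficient host strain and reduced growth temperature. The depositor sequence (6,649 nt) and the repository NGS result (6,597 nt) carry the same features in the same layout, but they differ slightly in length and annotate the origin in opposite orientations. Co-delivery of both cDNAs to the same cell would permit formation of BMP2/7 heterodimers, and the associated publication places the construct in the context of non-viral osteoinductive gene therapy.
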