Addgene plasmid #137912: pVAX1-BMP2/7 -
Purpose: Constitutive mammalian co-expression vector for human bone morphogenetic protein 2 and 7 cDNAs (2 transcriptional units, divergent)
Depositing lab: Georg Feichtinger. Publication: Constitutive and inducible co-expression systems for non-viral osteoinductive gene therapy. Feichtinger GA, Hacobian A, Hofmann AT, Wassermann K, Zimmermann A, van Griensven M, Redl H. Eur Cell Mater. 2014 Feb 19;27:166-84; discussion 184. PubMed 24554273.
Backbone
  Vector backbone: pVAX1
  Backbone manufacturer: Invitrogen
  Vector type: Mammalian Expression
Growth in bacteria
  Bacterial resistance: Kanamycin, 50 μg/mL
  Growth temperature: 30°C
  Growth strain: NEB Stable
  Copy number: High Copy
Gene/Insert 1
  Gene/Insert name: BMP2
  Species: H. sapiens (human)
  Entrez Gene: BMP2 (a.k.a. BDA2, BMP2A, SSFSC, SSFSC1)
  Promoter: CMV
  Cloning method: Restriction Enzyme; 5′ cloning site EcoRI (not destroyed); 3′ cloning site EcoRI (not destroyed)
  Sequencing primers: 5′ Unknown
Gene/Insert 2
  Gene/Insert name: BMP7
  Species: H. sapiens (human)
  Entrez Gene: BMP7 (a.k.a. OP-1)
  Promoter: CMV
  Cloning method: Restriction Enzyme; 5′ cloning site HindIII (not destroyed); 3′ cloning site XbaI (not destroyed)
  Sequencing primers: 5′ Unknown
Terms and licenses: Academic/Nonprofit Terms; Industry Terms: Not Available to Industry
How to cite: pVAX1-BMP2/7 - was a gift from Georg Feichtinger (Addgene plasmid # 137912 ; http://n2t.net/addgene:137912 ; RRID:Addgene_137912)
